Addgene plasmid #54217: mEmerald-Paxillin-KM-C-10
Purpose: Localization: Focal Adhesions, Excitation: 487, Emission: 509
Depositing lab: Michael Davidson. Depositing organization: Florida State University, Tallahassee.
Backbone
  Vector backbone: mEmerald-C1
  Backbone size w/o insert (bp): 4750
  Vector type: Mammalian Expression
  Selectable markers: Neomycin (select with G418)
Growth in bacteria
  Bacterial resistance: Kanamycin, 50 μg/mL
  Growth temperature: 37°C
  Growth strain: DH5alpha
  Copy number: High Copy
Gene/Insert
  Gene/Insert name: Paxillin-KM (alt name: NM_204984.1)
  Species: G. gallus (chicken)
  Mutation: Mutation to remove Kozak sequence
  Promoter: CMV
  Tag / fusion protein: mEmerald (N terminal on backbone)
  Cloning method: Unknown
  Sequencing primers: 5′ CMV-F; 3′ SV40pA-R
Terms and licenses: Academic/Nonprofit Terms; Industry Terms
Depositor comments: KM = Mutation to remove Kozak sequence. Excitation = 487; Emission = 509. Localization data: Paxillin - Focal Adhesions
How to cite: mEmerald-Paxillin-KM-C-10 was a gift from Michael Davidson (Addgene plasmid # 54217 ; http://n2t.net/addgene:54217 ; RRID:Addgene_54217)
