[The description below was written by a language model from this plasmid's Addgene catalogue record.]
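Description:
mEmerald-Paxillin-KM-C-10 is a mammalian expression plasmid built on the mEmerald-C1 backbone (about 4.75 kb without the insert), a C1-style fluorescent protein fusion vector in which the gene of interest is placed downstream of the fluorophore. It is maintained as a high-copy plasmid in E. coli under kanamycin selection, and it carries a neomycin resistance marker so that transfected mammalian cells can be selected with G418. The record gives no feature table, so the origin of replication and other backbone elements are not listed explicitly. The 3′ sequencing primer name does suggest that an SV40 polyadenylation signal follows the insert.

The payload is chicken (G. gallus) paxillin, expressed from the CMV promoter as a fusion with mEmerald at its N terminus. mEmerald is a bright, monomeric green fluorescent protein derived from GFP, recorded here with excitation at 487 nm and emission at 509 nm. The "KM" designation refers to a mutation that removes a Kozak sequence from the paxillin insert. The record does not explain the rationale, but removing such a site in an N-terminally tagged construct generally discourages internal translation initiation that would produce untagged protein. The "C-10" in the name probably denotes the C-type fusion orientation and a linker length, although the record does not define it. Because paxillin is a scaffolding component of focal adhesions, the fusion serves as a green fluorescent focal adhesion marker. It is suited to imaging the location and dynamics of adhesions in transiently or stably transfected cells.
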