>Addgene plasmid #54217 | mEmerald-Paxillin-KM-C-10 | depositor partial sequence | sequence record 84362 | insert sequence
ACGTCAGATCCGCTAGCGCTACCGGTCGCCACCATGGTGAGCAAGGGCGAGGAGCTGTTCACCGGGGTGG
TGCCCATCCTGGTCGAGCTGGACGGCGACGTAAACGGCCACAAGTTCAGCGTGTCCGGCGAGGGCGAGGG
CGATGCCACCTACGGCAAGCTGACCCTGAAGTTCATCTGCACCACCGGCAAGCTGCCCGTGCCCTGGCCC
ACCCTCGTGACCACCTTGACCTACGGCGTGCAGTGCTTCGCCCGCTACCCCGACCACATGAAGCAGCACG
ACTTCTTCAAGTCCGCCATGCCCGAAGGCTACGTCCAGGAGCGCACCATCTTCTTCAAGGACGACGGCAA
CTACAAGACCCGCGCCGAGGTGAAGTTCGAGGGCGACACCCTGGTGAACCGCATCGAGCTGAAGGGCATC
GACTTCAAGGAGGACGGCAACATCCTGGGGCACAAGCTGGAGTACAACTACAACAGCCACAAGGTCTATA
TCACCGCCGACAAGCAGAAGAACGGCATCAAGGTGAACTTCAAGACCCGCCACAACATCGAGGACGGCAG
CGTGCAGCTCGCCGACCACTACCAGCAGAACACCCCCATCGGCGACGGCCCCGTGCTGCTGCCCGACAAC
CACTACCTGAGCACCCAGTCCAAGCTGAGCAAAGACCCCAACGAGAAGCGCGATCACATGGTCCTGCTGG
AGTTCGTGACCGCCGCCGGGATCACTCTCGGCATGGACGAGCTGTACAAGTCCGGACTCAGATCTGGCAG
CAGTGGAGGTGACGACCTCGATGCCTTACTGGCAGACCTGGAATCCACCACCTCGCATATCTCTAAGCGA
CCGGTGTTTCTAACAGAGGAAACGCCTTACTCCTACCCAACTGGAAACCATACGTACCAGGAGATTGCTG
TGCCACCGCCGGTGCCCCCGCCGCCTTCCAGTGAGGCCCTAAATGGCACTGTGATTGACCCCTTAGACCA
GTGGCAACCCAGCGTGTCCAGATACGGCCACCAGCAACCTCAGTCCCAGTCTCCGATATACAGCTCTAGT
GCCAAAAGCTCCAGTGCCTCTGTTCCTAGAGACGGGCTCAGCTCCCCTTCTCCCCGTGCCAGTGAGGAGG
AACACGTGTACAGCTTCCCAAACAAGCAGAAGTCTGCAGAACCATCTCCCTCACTGACCAGCACCTCCCT
GGGCAGCAACCTCTCGGAACTGGACAGGCTTCTCCTGGAACTGAATGCTGTTCAACATAATCCCCCCAGT
GGCTTCTCAGCAGATGAAGTCAGCAGAAGCCCATCACTGCCCAATGTGACCGGACCTCACTATGTCATCC
CAGAGAGCAGCAGCTCTGCAGGAGGGAAGGCTGCACCCCCTACAAAAGAAAAACCAAAGCGGAATGGTGG
GCGTGGGATTGAAGATGTGCGTCCCAGTGTGGAGAGCCTGCTGGATGAGCTGGAGAGCTCTGTGCCAAGC
CCAGTCCCTGCAATCACTGTGAGCCAAGGGGAGGTGAGCAGCCCCCAGCGTGTCAACGCCAGTCAGCAGC
AGACCCGTATCTCTGCTTCTTCAGCTACACGAGAACTGGATGAGCTGATGGCGTCCCTCTCTGACTTTAA
GTTCATGGCACAGGGGAAAGCCGGCGGCAGCAGCTCCCCACCATCCACCACCCCAAAGCCTGGCAGTCAG
CTGGACACCATGCTGGGAAGTCTGCAGTCTGACCTGAACAAACTGGGGGTAGCGACGGTCGCCAAGGGTG
TGTGCGGAGCCTGCAAGAAGCCGATTGCTGGGCAGGTAGTTACAGCCATGGGGAAGACCTGGCACCCTGA
ACACTTCGTCTGCACCCACTGCCAGGAGGAGATTGGATCACGGAACTTCTTTGAGCGGGATGGGCAGCCC
TACTGTGAGAAGGACTATCACAACCTCTTCTCTCCTCGCTGCTACTACTGCAATGGGCCAATCCTTGATA
AAGTGGTGACGGCTTTGGACAGGACGTGGCACCCTGAACACTTTTTCTGTGCCCAGTGTGGAGTTTTCTT
TGGACCTGAAGGATTTCATGAGAAGGATGGCAAAGCCTATTGCCGCAAGGACTACTTTGACATGTTTGCT
CCCAAGTGTGGAGGCTGTGCCCGGGCTATCCTGGAAAATTACATTTCTGCCTTAAACACCCTGTGGCACC
CTGAGTGCTTTGTCTGTCGGGAATGTTTCACACCGTTCATCAACGGCAGCTTCTTCGAGCACGACGGGCA
GCCCTACTGCGAGGTGCATTACCACGAGCGCCGCGGCTCGCTGTGCTCTGGCTGCCAGAAGCCCATCACG
GGACGCTGCATCACTGCCATGGGCAAGAAATTTCACCCCGAACACTTTGTCTGTGCCTTCTGCCTCAAGC
AGCTCAACAAAGGAACCTTCAAAGAACAGAACGACAAGCCCTACTGTCAGAACTGCTTTCTCAAACTCTT
CTGTTAAGGATCCACCGGATCTAGATAACTGATCATAATCAGCCATACCACATTT
