>Addgene plasmid #54217 | mEmerald-Paxillin-KM-C-10 | addgene partial sequence | sequence record 88977 | EGFP-C 5'-CATGGTCCTGCTGGAGTTCGTG-3'
CGGCATGGACGAGCTGTACAAGTCCGGACTCAGATCTGGCAGCAGTGGAGGTGACGACCTCGATGCCTTA
CTGGCAGACCTGGAATCCACCACCTCGCATATCTCTAAGCGACCGGTGTTTCTAACAGAGGAAACGCCTT
ACTCCTACCCAACTGGAAACCATACGTACCAGGAGATTGCTGTGCCACCGCCGGTGCCCCCGCCGCCTTC
CAGTGAGGCCCTAAATGGCACTGTGATTGACCCCTTAGACCAGTGGCAACCCAGCGTGTCCAGATACGGC
CACCAGCAACCTCAGTCCCAGTCTCCGATATACAGCTCTAGTGCCAAAAGCTCCAGTGCCTCTGTTCCTA
GAGACGGGCTCAGCTCCCCTTCTCCCCGTGCCAGTGAGGAGGAACACGTGTACAGCTTCCCAAACAAGCA
GAAGTCTGCAGAACCATCTCCCTCACTGACCAGCACCTCCCTGGGCAGCAACCTCTCGGAACTGGACAGG
CTTCTCCTGGAACTGAATGCTGTTCAACATAATCCCCCCAGTGGCTTCTCAGCAGATGAAGTCAGCAGAA
GCCCATCACTGCCCAATGTGACCGGACCTCACTATGTCATCCCAGAGAGCAGCAGCTCTGCAGGAGGGAA
GGCTGCACCCCCTACAAAAGAAAAACCAAAGCGGAATGGTGGGCGTGGGATTGAAGATGTGCGTCCCAGT
GTGGAGAGCCTGCTGGATGAGCTGGAGAGCTCTGTGCCAAGCCCAGTCCCTGCAATCACTGTGAGCCAAG
GGGAGGTGAGCAGCCCCCAGCGTGTCAACGCCAGTCAGCAGCAGACCCGTATCTCTGCTTCTTCAGCTAC
ACGAGAACTGGATGAGCTGATGGCGTCCCTCTCTGACTTTAAGTTCATGGCACAGGGGAAAGCCGGCGGC
AGCAGCTCCCCACCATCCACCACCCCAAAGCCTGGCAGTCAGCTGGACACCATGCTGGGAAGTCTGCAGT
CTGACCTGAACAAACTGGGGGTAGCGAC
